>Addgene plasmid #31028 | pFUS_A | depositor full sequence | sequence record 14206 | Author sequence
TTGATGCCTGGCAGTTCCCTACTCTCGCGTTAACGCTAGCATGGATGTTTTCCCAGTCACGACGTTGTAA
AACGACGGCCAGTCTTAAGCGTCTCCCCCTGAACCTGACCCCGGACCAAGTGGTGGCTATCGAGACCGGC
GCCGCTACAGGGCGCGTCCCATTCGCCATTCAGGCTGCGCAACTGTTGGGAAGGGCGATCGGTGCGGGCC
TCTTCGCTATTACGCCAGCTGGCGAAAGGGGGATGTGCTGCAAGGCGATTAAGTTGGGTAACGCCAGGGT
TTTCCCAGTCACGACGTTGTAAAACGACGGCCAGTGAGCGCGCGTAATACGACTCACTATAGGGCGAATT
GGGTACCGGGCCCCCCCTCGAGGTCCTCCAGCTTTTGTTCCCTTTAGTGAGGGTTAATTGCGCGCTTGGC
GTAATCATGGTCATAGCTGTTTCCTGTGTGAAATTGTTATCCGCTCACAATTCCACACAACATACGAGCC
GGAAGCATAAAGTGTAAAGCCTGGGGTGCCTAATGAGTGAGCTAACTCACATTAATTGCGTTGCGCTCAC
TGCCCGCTTTCCACCGGTGGTCTCTGGCGGCAAGCAAGCGCTCGAAACGGTGCAGCGGCTGTTGCCGGTG
CTGTGCCAGGACCATGGCCGAGACGTCTAGACCAGCCAGGACAGAAATGCCTCGACTTCGCTGCTACCCA
AGGTTGCCGGGTGACGCACACCGTGGAAACGGATGAAGGCACGAACCCAGTGGACATAAGCCTGTTCGGT
TCGTAAGCTGTAATGCAAGTAGCGTATGCGCTCACGCAACTGGTCCAGAACCTTGACCGAACGCAGCGGT
GGTAACGGCGCAGTGGCGGTTTTCATGGCTTGTTATGACTGTTTTTTTGGGGTACAGTCTATGCCTCGGG
CATCCAAGCAGCAAGCGCGTTACGCCGTGGGTCGATGTTTGATGTTATGGAGCAGCAACGATGTTACGCA
GCAGGGCAGTCGCCCTAAAACAAAGTTAAACATTATGAGGGAAGCGGTGATCGCCGAAGTATCGACTCAA
CTATCAGAGGTAGTTGGCGTCATCGAGCGCCATCTCGAACCGACGTTGCTGGCCGTACATTTGTACGGCT
CCGCAGTGGATGGCGGCCTGAAGCCACACAGTGATATTGATTTGCTGGTTACGGTGACCGTAAGGCTTGA
TGAAACAACGCGGCGAGCTTTGATCAACGACCTTTTGGAAACTTCGGCTTCCCCTGGAGAGAGCGAGATT
CTCCGCGCTGTAGAAGTCACCATTGTTGTGCACGACGACATCATTCCGTGGCGTTATCCAGCTAAGCGCG
AACTGCAATTTGGAGAATGGCAGCGCAATGACATTCTTGCAGGTATCTTCGAGCCAGCCACGATCGACAT
TGATCTGGCTATCTTGCTGACAAAAGCAAGAGAACATAGCGTTGCCTTGGTAGGTCCAGCGGCGGAGGAA
CTCTTTGATCCGGTTCCTGAACAGGATCTATTTGAGGCGCTAAATGAAACCTTAACGCTATGGAACTCGC
CGCCCGACTGGGCTGGCGATGAGCGAAATGTAGTGCTTACGTTGTCCCGCATTTGGTACAGCGCAGTAAC
CGGCAAAATCGCGCCGAAGGATGTCGCTGCCGACTGGGCAATGGAGCGCCTGCCGGCCCAGTATCAGCCC
GTCATACTTGAAGCTAGACAGGCTTATCTTGGACAAGAAGAAGATCGCTTGGCCTCGCGCGCAGATCAGT
TGGAAGAATTTGTCCACTACGTGAAAGGCGAGATCACCAAGGTAGTCGGCAAATAACCCTCGAGCCACCC
ATGACCAAAATCCCTTAACGTGAGTTACGCGTCGTTCCACTGAGCGTCAGACCCCGTAGAAAAGATCAAA
GGATCTTCTTGAGATCCTTTTTTTCTGCGCGTAATCTGCTGCTTGCAAACAAAAAAACCACCGCTACCAG
CGGTGGTTTGTTTGCCGGATCAAGAGCTACCAACTCTTTTTCCGAAGGTAACTGGCTTCAGCAGAGCGCA
GATACCAAATACTGTCCTTCTAGTGTAGCCGTAGTTAGGCCACCACTTCAAGAACTCTGTAGCACCGCCT
ACATACCTCGCTCTGCTAATCCTGTTACCAGTGGCTGCTGCCAGTGGCGATAAGTCGTGTCTTACCGGGT
TGGACTCAAGACGATAGTTACCGGATAAGGCGCAGCGGTCGGGCTGAACGGGGGGTTCGTGCACACAGCC
CAGCTTGGAGCGAACGACCTACACCGAACTGAGATACCTACAGCGTGAGCATTGAGAAAGCGCCACGCTT
CCCGAAGGGAGAAAGGCGGACAGGTATCCGGTAAGCGGCAGGGTCGGAACAGGAGAGCGCACGAGGGAGC
TTCCAGGGGGAAACGCCTGGTATCTTTATAGTCCTGTCGGGTTTCGCCACCTCTGACTTGAGCGTCGATT
TTTGTGATGCTCGTCAGGGGGGCGGAGCCTATGGAAAAACGCCAGCAACGCGGCCTTTTTACGGTTCCTG
GCCTTTTGCTGGCCTTTTGCTCACATGTTCTTTCCTGCGTTATCCCCTGATTCTGTGGATAACCGTATTA
CCGCCTTTGAGTGAGCTGATACCGCTCGCCGCAGCCGAACGACCGAGCGCAGCGAGTCAGTGAGCGAGGA
AGCGGAAGAGCGCCCAATACGCAAACCGCCTCTCCCCGCGCGTTGGCCGATTCATTAATGCAGCTGGCAC
GACAGGTTTCCCGACTGGAAAGCGGGCAGTGAGCGCAACGCAATTAATACGCGTACCGCTAGCCAGGAAG
AGTTTGTAGAAACGCAAAAAGGCCATCCGTCAGGATGGCCTTCTGCTTAGTTTGATGCCTGGCAGTTTAT
GGCGGGCGTCCTGCCCGCCACCCTCCGGGCCGTTGCTTCACAACGTTCAAATCCGCTCCCGGCGGATTTG
TCCTACTCAGGAGAGCGTTCACCGACAAACAACAGATAAAACGAAAGGCCCAGTCTTCCGACTGAGCCTT
TCGTTTTAT
Features (pLannotate 1.2.2; 16 found; start..end, strand, type, name):
     47..83      -  CDS            lacZα (fragment): LacZα fragment of β-galactosidase; lacZ fragment
    139..157     -  rep_origin     f1 ori (fragment): f1 bacteriophage origin of replication; arrow indicates direction of (+) strand synthesis
    162..317     -  CDS            lacZα (fragment): LacZα fragment of β-galactosidase; lacZ fragment
    325..343     +  promoter       T7 promoter: promoter for bacteriophage T7 RNA polymerase
    352..375     -  misc_feature   MCS (fragment): pBluescript multiple cloning site
    391..409     -  promoter       T3 promoter: promoter for bacteriophage T3 RNA polymerase
    454..470     -  protein_bind   lac operator: The lac repressor binds to the lac operator to inhibit transcription in E. coli. This inhibition can be relieved by adding lactose or isopropyl-β-D-thiogalactopyranoside (IPTG). lac repressor encoded by lacI
    478..508     -  promoter       lac promoter: promoter for the E. coli lac operon
    523..544     -  protein_bind   CAP binding site: CAP binding activates transcription in the presence of cAMP. E. coli catabolite activator protein
    753..776     +  promoter       Pc promoter (fragment): intI1 (promoter lies within the coding sequence); class 1 integron promoter
    952..1008    +  CDS            GmR (fragment): gentamycin acetyltransferase; aacC1; confers resistance to gentamycin
   1015..1806    +  CDS            SmR: aminoglycoside adenylyltransferase (Murphy, 1985); aadA; confers resistance to spectinomycin and streptomycin
   1899..2487    +  rep_origin     ori: high-copy-number ColE1/pMB1/pBR322/pUC origin of replication
   2670..2762    +  CDS            lacI (fragment): lac repressor; lacI; The lac repressor binds to the lac operator to inhibit transcription in E. coli. This inhibition can be relieved by adding lactose or isopropyl-β-D-thiogalactopyranoside (IPTG).
   2817..2844    -  terminator     rrnB T2 terminator: transcription terminator T2 from the E. coli rrnB gene
   2976..3019    +  terminator     rrnB T1 terminator: Escherichia coli rrnB; transcription terminator T1 from the E. coli rrnB gene
