[The description below was written by a language model from this plasmid's Addgene catalogue record and pLannotate feature annotations shown in this document.]
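Description:
pFUS_A is a small, high-copy E. coli cloning plasmid built on the Invitrogen pCR8 backbone and used as an intermediate array-assembly vector in a Golden Gate system for building custom TALENs and other TAL effector-based DNA-targeting constructs. It replicates from a ColE1/pUC-type origin and is selected with spectinomycin through the aadA (SmR) aminoglycoside adenylyltransferase gene. This gene sits downstream of a fragment of the class 1 integron Pc promoter and a short remnant of a gentamicin resistance gene. rrnB T1 and T2 terminators flank the cloning region and insulate it from read-through transcription.

The payload is a roughly 460 bp cassette described as LacZ plus BsaI restriction sites, inserted between AflII and XbaI sites that both remain intact. The feature table shows a pBluescript-derived lacZα unit: CAP binding site, lac promoter and lac operator driving lacZα fragments, with T3 and T7 promoters, a partial multiple cloning site and a trace of f1 origin sequence embedded in it. The BsaI sites themselves are not annotated in the table. In this kind of design, type IIS BsaI sites flanking the lacZα cassette let a single digestion-ligation reaction remove the reporter and replace it with an ordered set of modules bearing compatible overhangs. Recombinant colonies then appear white rather than blue on indicator plates. The record does not state how many repeat modules the vector accepts or its position in the assembly scheme. The annotated sequence is 3,019 nt, slightly larger than the sum of the catalogued backbone and insert sizes.
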