Addgene plasmid #31028: pFUS_A
Depositing lab: Adam Bogdanove & Daniel Voytas. Depositing organization: University of Minnesota. Publication: Efficient design and assembly of custom TALEN and other TAL effector-based constructs for DNA targeting. Cermak T, Doyle EL, Christian M, Wang L, Zhang Y, Schmidt C, Baller JA, Somia NV, Bogdanove AJ, Voytas DF. Nucleic Acids Res. 2011 Jul;39(12):e82. doi: 10.1093/nar/gkr218 PubMed 21493687.
Backbone
  Vector backbone: pCR8
  Backbone manufacturer: Invitrogen
  Backbone size w/o insert (bp): 2447
Growth in bacteria
  Bacterial resistance: Spectinomycin, 50 μg/mL
  Growth temperature: 37°C
  Growth strain: DH5alpha
  Growth instructions: DH5a/LB+antibiotics
  Copy number: High Copy
Gene/Insert
  Gene/Insert name: LacZ + BsaI restriction sites
  Insert size (bp): 459
  Cloning method: Restriction Enzyme; 5′ cloning site AflII (not destroyed); 3′ cloning site XbaI (not destroyed)
  Sequencing primers: 5′ pCR8_F1 (ttgatgcctggcagttccct); 3′ pCR8_R1 (cgaaccgaacaggcttatgt)
Terms and licenses: Academic/Nonprofit Terms; Industry Terms: Not Available to Industry
How to cite: pFUS_A was a gift from Adam Bogdanove & Daniel Voytas (Addgene plasmid # 31028 ; http://n2t.net/addgene:31028 ; RRID:Addgene_31028)
