>Addgene plasmid #31028 | pFUS_A | addgene partial sequence | sequence record 35556 | 31028 with pCR8_F1 (ttgatgcctggcagttccct)
CACGACGTTGTAAAACGACGGCCAGTCTTAAGCGTCTCCCCCTGAACCTGACCCCGGACCAAGTGGTGGC
TATCGAGACCGGCGCCGCTACAGGGCGCGTCCCATTCGCCATTCAGGCTGCGCAACTGTTGGGAAGGGCG
ATCGGTGCGGGCCTCTTCGCTATTACGCCAGCTGGCGAAAGGGGGATGTGCTGCAAGGCGATTAAGTTGG
GTAACGCCAGGGTTTTCCCAGTCACGACGTTGTAAAACGACGGCCAGTGAGCGCGCGTAATACGACTCAC
TATAGGGCGAATTGGGTACCGGGCCCCCCCTCGAGGTCCTCCAGCTTTTGTTCCCTTTAGTGAGGGTTAA
TTGCGCGCTTGGCGTAATCATGGTCATAGCTGTTTCCTGTGTGAAATTGTTATCCGCTCACAATTCCACA
CAACATACGAGCCGGAAGCATAAAGTGTAAAGCCTGGGGTGCCTAATGAGTGAGCTAACTCACATTAATT
GCGTTGCGCTCACTGCCCGCTTTCCACCGGTGGTCTCTGGCGGCAAGCAAGCGCTCGAAACGGTGCAGCG
GCTGTTGCCGGTGCTGTGCCAGGACCATGGCCGAGACGTCTAGACCAGCCAGGACAGAAATGCCTCGACT
TCGCTGCTACCCAAGGTTGCCGGGTGACGCACACCGTGGAAACGGATGAAGGCACGAACCCAGTGGACAT
AAGCCTGTTCGGTTCGTAAGCTGTAATGCAAGTAGCGTATGCGCTCACGCAACTGGTCCAGAACCTTGAC
CGAACGC
